>Addgene plasmid #27962 | pLenti-EF1a-Backbone(NI) | depositor full sequence | sequence record 13236 | Author sequence
GTCGACGGATCGGGAGATCTCCCGATCCCCTATGGTGCACTCTCAGTACAATCTGCTCTGATGCCGCATA
GTTAAGCCAGTATCTGCTCCCTGCTTGTGTGTTGGAGGTCGCTGAGTAGTGCGCGAGCAAAATTTAAGCT
ACAACAAGGCAAGGCTTGACCGACAATTGCATGAAGAATCTGCTTAGGGTTAGGCGTTTTGCGCTGCTTC
GCGATGTACGGGCCAGATATACGCGTTGACATTGATTATTGACTAGTTATTAATAGTAATCAATTACGGG
GTCATTAGTTCATAGCCCATATATGGAGTTCCGCGTTACATAACTTACGGTAAATGGCCCGCCTGGCTGA
CCGCCCAACGACCCCCGCCCATTGACGTCAATAATGACGTATGTTCCCATAGTAACGCCAATAGGGACTT
TCCATTGACGTCAATGGGTGGAGTATTTACGGTAAACTGCCCACTTGGCAGTACATCAAGTGTATCATAT
GCCAAGTACGCCCCCTATTGACGTCAATGACGGTAAATGGCCCGCCTGGCATTATGCCCAGTACATGACC
TTATGGGACTTTCCTACTTGGCAGTACATCTACGTATTAGTCATCGCTATTACCATGGTGATGCGGTTTT
GGCAGTACATCAATGGGCGTGGATAGCGGTTTGACTCACGGGGATTTCCAAGTCTCCACCCCATTGACGT
CAATGGGAGTTTGTTTTGGCACCAAAATCAACGGGACTTTCCAAAATGTCGTAACAACTCCGCCCCATTG
ACGCAAATGGGCGGTAGGCGTGTACGGTGGGAGGTCTATATAAGCAGCGCGTTTTGCCTGTACTGGGTCT
CTCTGGTTAGACCAGATCTGAGCCTGGGAGCTCTCTGGCTAACTAGGGAACCCACTGCTTAAGCCTCAAT
AAAGCTTGCCTTGAGTGCTTCAAGTAGTGTGTGCCCGTCTGTTGTGTGACTCTGGTAACTAGAGATCCCT
CAGACCCTTTTAGTCAGTGTGGAAAATCTCTAGCAGTGGCGCCCGAACAGGGACTTGAAAGCGAAAGGGA
AACCAGAGGAGCTCTCTCGACGCAGGACTCGGCTTGCTGAAGCGCGCACGGCAAGAGGCGAGGGGCGGCG
ACTGGTGAGTACGCCAAAAATTTTGACTAGCGGAGGCTAGAAGGAGAGAGATGGGTGCGAGAGCGTCAGT
ATTAAGCGGGGGAGAATTAGATCGCGATGGGAAAAAATTCGGTTAAGGCCAGGGGGAAAGAAAAAATATA
AATTAAAACATATAGTATGGGCAAGCAGGGAGCTAGAACGATTCGCAGTTAATCCTGGCCTGTTAGAAAC
ATCAGAAGGCTGTAGACAAATACTGGGACAGCTACAACCATCCCTTCAGACAGGATCAGAAGAACTTAGA
TCATTATATAATACAGTAGCAACCCTCTATTGTGTGCATCAAAGGATAGAGATAAAAGACACCAAGGAAG
CTTTAGACAAGATAGAGGAAGAGCAAAACAAAAGTAAGACCACCGCACAGCAAGCGGCCGCTGATCTTCA
GACCTGGAGGAGGAGATATGAGGGACAATTGGAGAAGTGAATTATATAAATATAAAGTAGTAAAAATTGA
ACCATTAGGAGTAGCACCCACCAAGGCAAAGAGAAGAGTGGTGCAGAGAGAAAAAAGAGCAGTGGGAATA
GGAGCTTTGTTCCTTGGGTTCTTGGGAGCAGCAGGAAGCACTATGGGCGCAGCGTCAATGACGCTGACGG
TACAGGCCAGACAATTATTGTCTGGTATAGTGCAGCAGCAGAACAATTTGCTGAGGGCTATTGAGGCGCA
ACAGCATCTGTTGCAACTCACAGTCTGGGGCATCAAGCAGCTCCAGGCAAGAATCCTGGCTGTGGAAAGA
TACCTAAAGGATCAACAGCTCCTGGGGATTTGGGGTTGCTCTGGAAAACTCATTTGCACCACTGCTGTGC
CTTGGAATGCTAGTTGGAGTAATAAATCTCTGGAACAGATTTGGAATCACACGACCTGGATGGAGTGGGA
CAGAGAAATTAACAATTACACAAGCTTAATACACTCCTTAATTGAAGAATCGCAAAACCAGCAAGAAAAG
AATGAACAAGAATTATTGGAATTAGATAAATGGGCAAGTTTGTGGAATTGGTTTAACATAACAAATTGGC
TGTGGTATATAAAATTATTCATAATGATAGTAGGAGGCTTGGTAGGTTTAAGAATAGTTTTTGCTGTACT
TTCTATAGTGAATAGAGTTAGGCAGGGATATTCACCATTATCGTTTCAGACCCACCTCCCAACCCCGAGG
GGACCCGACAGGCCCGAAGGAATAGAAGAAGAAGGTGGAGAGAGAGACAGAGACAGATCCATTCGATTAG
TGAACGGATCGGCACTGCGTGCGCCAATTCTGCAGACAAATGGCAGTATTCATCCACAATTTTAAAAGAA
AAGGGGGGATTGGGGGGTACAGTGCAGGGGAAAGAATAGTAGACATAATAGCAACAGACATACAAACTAA
AGAATTACAAAAACAAATTACAAAAATTCAAAATTTTCGGGTTTATTACAGGGACAGCAGAGATCCAGTT
TGGTTAATTAATGCAAAGATGGATAAAGTTTTAAACAGAGAGGAATCTTTGCAGCTAATGGACCTTCTAG
GTCTTGAAAGGAGTGGGAATTGGCTCCGGTGCCCGTCAGTGGGCAGAGCGCACATCGCCCACAGTCCCCG
AGAAGTTGGGGGGAGGGGTCGGCAATTGAACCGGTGCCTAGAGAAGGTGGCGCGGGGTAAACTGGGAAAG
TGATGTCGTGTACTGGCTCCGCCTTTTTCCCGAGGGTGGGGGAGAACCGTATATAAGTGCAGTAGTCGCC
GTGAACGTTCTTTTTCGCAACGGGTTTGCCGCCAGAACACAGGTAAGTGCCGTGTGTGGTTCCCGCGGGC
CTGGCCTCTTTACGGGTTATGGCCCTTGCGTGCCTTGAATTACTTCCACTGGCTGCAGTACGTGATTCTT
GATCCCGAGCTTCGGGTTGGAAGTGGGTGGGAGAGTTCGAGGCCTTGCGCTTAAGGAGCCCCTTCGCCTC
GTGCTTGAGTTGAGGCCTGGCCTGGGCGCTGGGGCCGCCGCGTGCGAATCTGGTGGCACCTTCGCGCCTG
TCTCGCTGCTTTCGATAAGTCTCTAGCCATTTAAAATTTTTGATGACCTGCTGCGACGCTTTTTTTCTGG
CAAGATAGTCTTGTAAATGCGGGCCAAGATCTGCACACTGGTATTTCGGTTTTTGGGGCCGCGGGCGGCG
ACGGGGCCCGTGCGTCCCAGCGCACATGTTCGGCGAGGCGGGGCCTGCGAGCGCGGCCACCGAGAATCGG
ACGGGGGTAGTCTCAAGCTGGCCGGCCTGCTCTGGTGCCTGGCCTCGCGCCGCCGTGTATCGCCCCGCCC
TGGGCGGCAAGGCTGGCCCGGTCGGCACCAGTTGCGTGAGCGGAAAGATGGCCGCTTCCCGGCCCTGCTG
CAGGGAGCTCAAAATGGAGGACGCGGCGCTCGGGAGAGCGGGCGGGTGAGTCACCCACACAAAGGAAAAG
GGCCTTTCCGTCCTCAGCCGTCGCTTCATGTGACTCCACGGAGTACCGGGCGCCGTCCAGGCACCTCGAT
TAGTTCTCGAGCTTTTGGAGTACGTCGTCTTTAGGTTGGGGGGAGGGGTTTTATGCGATGGAGTTTCCCC
ACACTGAGTGGGTGGAGACTGAAGTTAGGCCAGCTTGGCACTTGATGTAATTCTCCTTGGAATTTGCCCT
TTTTGAGTTTGGATCTTGGTTCATTCTCAAGCCTCAGACAGTGGTTCAAAGTTTTTTTCTTCCATTTCAG
GTGTCGTGACGTACGGCCACCATGTCGCGGACCCGGCTCCCTTCCCCACCCGCACCCAGCCCAGCGTTTT
CGGCCGACTCGTTCTCAGACCTGCTTAGGCAGTTCGACCCCTCACTGTTTAACACATCGTTGTTCGACTC
CCTTCCTCCGTTTGGGGCGCACCATACGGAGGCGGCCACCGGGGAGTGGGATGAGGTGCAGTCGGGATTG
AGAGCTGCGGATGCACCACCCCCAACCATGCGGGTGGCCGTCACCGCTGCCCGACCGCCGAGGGCGAAGC
CCGCACCAAGGCGGAGGGCAGCGCAACCGTCCGACGCAAGCCCCGCAGCGCAAGTAGATTTGAGAACTTT
GGGATATTCACAGCAGCAGCAGGAAAAGATCAAGCCCAAAGTGAGGTCGACAGTCGCGCAGCATCACGAA
GCGCTGGTGGGTCATGGGTTTACACATGCCCACATCGTAGCCTTGTCGCAGCACCCTGCAGCCCTTGGCA
CGGTCGCCGTCAAGTACCAGGACATGATTGCGGCGTTGCCGGAAGCCACACATGAGGCGATCGTCGGTGT
GGGGAAACAGTGGAGCGGAGCCCGAGCGCTTGAGGCCCTGTTGACGGTCGCGGGAGAGCTGAGAGGGCCT
CCCCTTCAGCTGGACACGGGCCAGTTGCTGAAGATCGCGAAGCGGGGAGGAGTCACGGCGGTCGAGGCGG
TGCACGCGTGGCGCAATGCGCTCACGGGAGCACCCCTCAACCTGACCGAGACGGTACATGAAACGCATGG
CACGGCGTCTCAACTCACGCCTGAGCAGGTAGTGGCTATTGCATCCAATATCGGGGGCAGACCCGCACTG
GAGTCAATCGTGGCCCAGCTTTCGAGGCCGGACCCCGCGCTGGCCGCACTCACTAATGATCATCTTGTAG
CGCTGGCCTGCCTCGGCGGACGACCCGCCTTGGATGCGGTGAAGAAGGGGCTCCCGCACGCGCCTGCATT
GATTAAGCGGACCAACAGAAGGATTCCCGAGAGGACATCACATCGAGTGGCAGATCACGCGCAAGTGGTC
CGCGTGCTCGGATTCTTCCAGTGTCACTCCCACCCCGCACAAGCGTTCGATGACGCCATGACTCAATTTG
GTATGTCGAGACACGGACTGCTGCAGCTCTTTCGTAGAGTCGGTGTCACAGAACTCGAGGCCCGCTCGGG
CACACTGCCTCCCGCCTCCCAGCGGTGGGACAGGATTCTCCAAGCGAGCGGTATGAAACGCGCGAAGCCT
TCACCTACGTCAACTCAGACACCTGACCAGGCGAGCCTTCATGCGTTCGCAGACTCGCTGGAGAGGGATT
TGGACGCGCCCTCGCCCATGCATGAAGGGGACCAAACTCGCGCGTCAGCTAGCCCCAAGAAGAAGAGAAA
GGTGGAGGCCAGCGGTTCCGGACGGGCTGACGCATTGGACGATTTTGATCTGGATATGCTGGGAAGTGAC
GCCCTCGATGATTTTGACCTTGACATGCTTGGTTCGGATGCCCTTGATGACTTTGACCTCGACATGCTCG
GCAGTGACGCCCTTGATGATTTCGACCTGGACATGCTGATTAACTCTAGAGGCAGTGGAGAGGGCAGAGG
AAGTCTGCTAACATGCGGTGACGTCGAGGAGAATCCTGGCCCAGTGAGCAAGGGCGAGGAGCTGTTCACC
GGGGTGGTGCCCATCCTGGTCGAGCTGGACGGCGACGTAAACGGCCACAAGTTCAGCGTGTCCGGCGAGG
GCGAGGGCGATGCCACCTACGGCAAGCTGACCCTGAAGTTCATCTGCACCACCGGCAAGCTGCCCGTGCC
CTGGCCCACCCTCGTGACCACCCTGACCTACGGCGTGCAGTGCTTCAGCCGCTACCCCGACCACATGAAG
CAGCACGACTTCTTCAAGTCCGCCATGCCCGAAGGCTACGTCCAGGAGCGCACCATCTTCTTCAAGGACG
ACGGCAACTACAAGACCCGCGCCGAGGTGAAGTTCGAGGGCGACACCCTGGTGAACCGCATCGAGCTGAA
GGGCATCGACTTCAAGGAGGACGGCAACATCCTGGGGCACAAGCTGGAGTACAACTACAACAGCCACAAC
GTCTATATCATGGCCGACAAGCAGAAGAACGGCATCAAGGTGAACTTCAAGATCCGCCACAACATCGAGG
ACGGCAGCGTGCAGCTCGCCGACCACTACCAGCAGAACACCCCCATCGGCGACGGCCCCGTGCTGCTGCC
CGACAACCACTACCTGAGCACCCAGTCCGCCCTGAGCAAAGACCCCAACGAGAAGCGCGATCACATGGTC
CTGCTGGAGTTCGTGACCGCCGCCGGGATCACTCTCGGCATGGACGAGCTGTACAAGTAAGAATTCGATA
TCAAGCTTATCGATAATCAACCTCTGGATTACAAAATTTGTGAAAGATTGACTGGTATTCTTAACTATGT
TGCTCCTTTTACGCTATGTGGATACGCTGCTTTAATGCCTTTGTATCATGCTATTGCTTCCCGTATGGCT
TTCATTTTCTCCTCCTTGTATAAATCCTGGTTGCTGTCTCTTTATGAGGAGTTGTGGCCCGTTGTCAGGC
AACGTGGCGTGGTGTGCACTGTGTTTGCTGACGCAACCCCCACTGGTTGGGGCATTGCCACCACCTGTCA
GCTCCTTTCCGGGACTTTCGCTTTCCCCCTCCCTATTGCCACGGCGGAACTCATCGCCGCCTGCCTTGCC
CGCTGCTGGACAGGGGCTCGGCTGTTGGGCACTGACAATTCCGTGGTGTTGTCGGGGAAATCATCGTCCT
TTCCTTGGCTGCTCGCCTGTGTTGCCACCTGGATTCTGCGCGGGACGTCCTTCTGCTACGTCCCTTCGGC
CCTCAATCCAGCGGACCTTCCTTCCCGCGGCCTGCTGCCGGCTCTGCGGCCTCTTCCGCGTCTTCGCCTT
CGCCCTCAGACGAGTCGGATCTCCCTTTGGGCCGCCTCCCCGCATCGATACCGTCGACCTCGAGACCTAG
AAAAACATGGAGCAATCACAAGTAGCAATACAGCAGCTACCAATGCTGATTGTGCCTGGCTAGAAGCACA
AGAGGAGGAGGAGGTGGGTTTTCCAGTCACACCTCAGGTACCTTTAAGACCAATGACTTACAAGGCAGCT
GTAGATCTTAGCCACTTTTTAAAAGAAAAGGGGGGACTGGAAGGGCTAATTCACTCCCAACGAAGACAAG
ATATCCTTGATCTGTGGATCTACCACACACAAGGCTACTTCCCTGATTGGCAGAACTACACACCAGGGCC
AGGGATCAGATATCCACTGACCTTTGGATGGTGCTACAAGCTAGTACCAGTTGAGCAAGAGAAGGTAGAA
GAAGCCAATGAAGGAGAGAACACCCGCTTGTTACACCCTGTGAGCCTGCATGGGATGGATGACCCGGAGA
GAGAAGTATTAGAGTGGAGGTTTGACAGCCGCCTAGCATTTCATCACATGGCCCGAGAGCTGCATCCGGA
CTGTACTGGGTCTCTCTGGTTAGACCAGATCTGAGCCTGGGAGCTCTCTGGCTAACTAGGGAACCCACTG
CTTAAGCCTCAATAAAGCTTGCCTTGAGTGCTTCAAGTAGTGTGTGCCCGTCTGTTGTGTGACTCTGGTA
ACTAGAGATCCCTCAGACCCTTTTAGTCAGTGTGGAAAATCTCTAGCAGGGCCCGTTTAAACCCGCTGAT
CAGCCTCGACTGTGCCTTCTAGTTGCCAGCCATCTGTTGTTTGCCCCTCCCCCGTGCCTTCCTTGACCCT
GGAAGGTGCCACTCCCACTGTCCTTTCCTAATAAAATGAGGAAATTGCATCGCATTGTCTGAGTAGGTGT
CATTCTATTCTGGGGGGTGGGGTGGGGCAGGACAGCAAGGGGGAGGATTGGGAAGACAATAGCAGGCATG
CTGGGGATGCGGTGGGCTCTATGGCTTCTGAGGCGGAAAGAACCAGCTGGGGCTCTAGGGGGTATCCCC
[124 nt withheld, positions 7840-7963]
C
[91 nt withheld, positions 7965-8055]
A
[49 nt withheld, positions 8057-8105]
CCTTTGACGTTGGAGTCCACGTTCTTT
[37 nt withheld, positions 8133-8169]
ACCCTATCTCGGTCTATTCTTTTGATTTATAAGGGATTTTGCCGATTTCGGCCTATTGGTTAAAAAATGA
GCTGATTTAACAAAAATTTAACGCGAATTAATTCTGTGGAATGTGTGTCAGTTAGGGTGTGGAAAGTCCC
CAGGCTCCCCAGCAGGCAGAAGTATGCAAAGCATGCATCTCAATTAGTCAGCAACCAGGTGTGGAAAGTC
CCCAGGCTCCCCAGCAGGCAGAAGTATGCAAAGCATGCATCTCAATTAGTCAGCAACCATAGTCCCGCCC
CTAACTCCGCCCATCCCGCCCCTAACTCCGCCCAGTTCCGCCCATTCTCCGCCCCATGGCTGACTAATTT
TTTTTATTTATGCAGAGGCCGAGGCCGCCTCTGCCTCTGAGCTATTCCAGAAGTAGTGAGGAGGCTTTTT
TGGAGGCCTAGGCTTTTGCAAAAAGCTCCCGGGAGCTTGTATATCCATTTTCGGATCTGATCAGCACGTG
TTGACAATTAATCATCGGCATAGTATATCGGCATAGTATAATACGACAAGGTGAGGAACTAAACCATGGC
CAAGTTGACCAGTGCCGTTCCGGTGCTCACCGCGCGCGACGTCGCCGGAGCGGTCGAGTTCTGGACCGAC
CGGCTCGGGTTCTCCCGGGACTTCGTGGAGGACGACTTCGCCGGTGTGGTCCGGGACGACGTGACCCTGT
TCATCAGCGCGGTCCAGGACCAGGTGGTGCCGGACAACACCCTGGCCTGGGTGTGGGTGCGCGGCCTGGA
CGAGCTGTACGCCGAGTGGTCGGAGGTCGTGTCCACGAACTTCCGGGACGCCTCCGGGCCGGCCATGACC
GAGATCGGCGAGCAGCCGTGGGGGCGGGAGTTCGCCCTGCGCGACCCGGCCGGCAACTGCGTGCACTTCG
TGGCCGAGGAGCAGGACTGACACGTGCTACGAGATTTCGATTCCACCGCCGCCTTCTATGAAAGGTTGGG
CTTCGGAATCGTTTTCCGGGACGCCGGCTGGATGATCCTCCAGCGCGGGGATCTCATGCTGGAGTTCTTC
GCCCACCCCAACTTGTTTATTGCAGCTTATAATGGTTACAAATAAAGCAATAGCATCACAAATTTCACAA
ATAAAGCATTTTTTTCACTGCATTCTAGTTGTGGTTTGTCCAAACTCATCAATGTATCTTATCATGTCTG
TATACCGTCGACCTCTAGCTAGAGCTTGGCGTAATCATGGTCATAGCTGTTTCCTGTGTGAAATTGTTAT
CCGCTCACAATTCCACACAACATACGAGCCGGAAGCATAAAGTGTAAAGCCTGGGGTGCCTAATGAGTGA
GCTAACTCACATTAATTGCGTTGCGCTCACTGCCCGCTTTCCAGTCGGGAAACCTGTCGTGCCAGCTGCA
TTAATGAATCGGCCAACGCGCGGGGAGAGGCGGTTTGCGTATTGGGCGCTCTTCCGCTTCCTCGCTCACT
GACTCGCTGCGCTCGGTCGTTCGGCTGCGGCGAGCGGTATCAGCTCACTCAAAGGCGGTAATACGGTTAT
CCACAGAATCAGGGGATAACGCAGGAAAGAACATGTGAGCAAAAGGCCAGCAAAAGGCCAGGAACCGTAA
AAAGGCCGCGTTGCTGGCGTTTTTCCATAGGCTCCGCCCCCCTGACGAGCATCACAAAAATCGACGCTCA
AGTCAGAGGTGGCGAAACCCGACAGGACTATAAAGATACCAGGCGTTTCCCCCTGGAAGCTCCCTCGTGC
GCTCTCCTGTTCCGACCCTGCCGCTTACCGGATACCTGTCCGCCTTTCTCCCTTCGGGAAGCGTGGCGCT
TTCTCATAGCTCACGCTGTAGGTATCTCAGTTCGGTGTAGGTCGTTCGCTCCAAGCTGGGCTGTGTGCAC
GAACCCCCCGTTCAGCCCGACCGCTGCGCCTTATCCGGTAACTATCGTCTTGAGTCCAACCCGGTAAGAC
ACGACTTATCGCCACTGGCAGCAGCCACTGGTAACAGGATTAGCAGAGCGAGGTATGTAGGCGGTGCTAC
AGAGTTCTTGAAGTGGTGGCCTAACTACGGCTACACTAGAAGAACAGTATTTGGTATCTGCGCTCTGCTG
AAGCCAGTTACCTTCGGAAAAAGAGTTGGTAGCTCTTGATCCGGCAAACAAACCACCGCTGGTAGCGGTG
GTTTTTTTGTTTGCAAGCAGCAGATTACGCGCAGAAAAAAAGGATCTCAAGAAGATCCTTTGATCTTTTC
TACGGGGTCTGACGCTCAGTGGAACGAAAACTCACGTTAAGGGATTTTGGTCATGAGATTATCAAAAAGG
ATCTTCACCTAGATCCTTTTAAATTAAAAATGAAGTTTTAAATCAATCTAAAGTATATATGAGTAAACTT
GGTCTGACAGTTACCAATGCTTAATCAGTGAGGCACCTATCTCAGCGATCTGTCTATTTCGTTCATCCAT
AGTTGCCTGACTCCCCGTCGTGTAGATAACTACGATACGGGAGGGCTTACCATCTGGCCCCAGTGCTGCA
ATGATACCGCGAGACCCACGCTCACCGGCTCCAGATTTATCAGCAATAAACCAGCCAGCCGGAAGGGCCG
AGCGCAGAAGTGGTCCTGCAACTTTATCCGCCTCCATCCAGTCTATTAATTGTTGCCGGGAAGCTAGAGT
AAGTAGTTCGCCAGTTAATAGTTTGCGCAACGTTGTTGCCATTGCTACAGGCATCGTGGTGTCACGCTCG
TCGTTTGGTATGGCTTCATTCAGCTCCGGTTCCCAACGATCAAGGCGAGTTACATGATCCCCCATGTTGT
GCAAAAAAGCGGTTAGCTCCTTCGGTCCTCCGATCGTTGTCAGAAGTAAGTTGGCCGCAGTGTTATCACT
CATGGTTATGGCAGCACTGCATAATTCTCTTACTGTCATGCCATCCGTAAGATGCTTTTCTGTGACTGGT
GAGTACTCAACCAAGTCATTCTGAGAATAGTGTATGCGGCGACCGAGTTGCTCTTGCCCGGCGTCAATAC
GGGATAATACCGCGCCACATAGCAGAACTTTAAAAGTGCTCATCATTGGAAAACGTTCTTCGGGGCGAAA
ACTCTCAAGGATCTTACCGCTGTTGAGATCCAGTTCGATGTAACCCACTCGTGCACCCAACTGATCTTCA
GCATCTTTTACTTTCACCAGCGTTTCTGGGTGAGCAAAAACAGGAAGGCAAAATGCCGCAAAAAAGGGAA
TAAGGGCGACACGGAAATGTTGAATACTCATACTCTTCCTTTTTCAATATTATTGAAGCATTTATCAGGG
TTATTGTCTCATGAGCGGATACATATTTGAATGTATTTAGAAAAATAAACAAATAGGGGTTCCGCGCACA
TTTCCCCGAAAAGTGCCACCTGAC
Features (pLannotate 1.2.2; 33 found; start..end, strand, type, name):
     31..83      -  misc_feature   bom (fragment): basis of mobility region from pBR322
    238..617     +  enhancer       CMV enhancer: human cytomegalovirus immediate early enhancer
    618..817     +  promoter       CMV promoter: human cytomegalovirus (CMV) immediate early promoter
    835..1015    +  LTR            5' LTR (truncated): truncated 5' long terminal repeat (LTR) from HIV-1
   1062..1187    +  misc_feature   HIV-1 Ψ: packaging signal of human immunodeficiency virus type 1
   1171..1534    +  CDS            HIV-1 gag (fragment): gag protein from human immunodeficiency virus 1; gag
   1680..1913    +  misc_feature   RRE: The Rev response element (RRE) of HIV-1 allows for Rev-dependent mRNA export from the nucleus to the cytoplasm.
   2290..2390    +  CDS            Rev (fragment): human immunodeficiency virus 1 (HIV-1) Rev protein; rev; enhances nuclear export of unspliced and incompletely spliced viral mRNAs
   2440..2557    +  misc_feature   cPPT/CTS: central polypurine tract and central termination sequence of HIV-1
   2609..2675    +  CDS            small t antigen (fragment): SV40 (simian virus 40) small t antigen
   2701..2912    +  promoter       EF-1α core promoter: core promoter for human elongation factor EF-1α
   2913..3021    +  intron         EF-1α intron A (fragment): intron upstream of the start codon of human EF-1α
   3647..3850    +  intron         EF-1α intron A: truncated intron upstream of the start codon of human EF-1α
   5504..6220    +  CDS            EGFP: the original enhanced GFP (Yang et al., 1996) mammalian codon-optimized
   6221..6245    +  misc_feature   MCS (fragment): pBluescript multiple cloning site
   6245..6833    +  misc_feature   WPRE: woodchuck hepatitis virus posttranscriptional regulatory element
   6770..7351    +  CDS            nef (fragment): NEF_HV1H2 - Experimental evidence at protein level: Swiss-Prot protein existence level 1. Extracellular Nef protein targets CD4(+) T-lymphocytes for apoptosis by interacting with CXCR4 surface receptors. From Human immunodeficiency virus type 1 group M subtype B (isolate HXB2) (HIV-1).
   7358..7538    +  LTR            5' LTR (truncated): truncated 5' long terminal repeat (LTR) from HIV-1
   7570..7794    +  polyA_signal   bGH poly(A) signal: bovine growth hormone polyadenylation signal
   7798..7819    +  promoter       SV40 promoter (fragment): SV40 enhancer and early promoter
   7840..8268    +  rep_origin     f1 ori (sequence partly withheld): f1 bacteriophage origin of replication; arrow indicates direction of (+) strand synthesis
   8282..8611    +  promoter       SV40 promoter: SV40 enhancer and early promoter
   8659..8706    +  promoter       EM7 promoter: synthetic bacterial promoter&nbsp
   8725..9099    +  CDS            BleoR: antibiotic-binding protein; Sh ble from Streptoalloteichus hindustanus; confers resistance to bleomycin, phleomycin, and Zeocin™
   9109..9234    +  CDS            ble (fragment): BLE_KLEPN - Experimental evidence at protein level: Swiss-Prot protein existence level 1. Binding protein with a strong affinity to the bleomycin family of antibiotics. Binds to CL990; an antimitotic-antibiotic compound. From Klebsiella pneumoniae.
   9229..9350    +  polyA_signal   SV40 poly(A) signal: SV40 polyadenylation signal
   9421..9443    -  protein_bind   lac operator (fragment): The lac repressor binds to the lac operator to inhibit transcription in E. coli. This inhibition can be relieved by adding lactose or isopropyl-β-D-thiogalactopyranoside (IPTG). lac repressor encoded by lacI
   9447..9477    -  promoter       lac promoter: promoter for the E. coli lac operon
   9492..9513    -  protein_bind   CAP binding site: CAP binding activates transcription in the presence of cAMP. E. coli catabolite activator protein
   9526..9618    -  CDS            lacI (fragment): lac repressor; lacI; The lac repressor binds to the lac operator to inhibit transcription in E. coli. This inhibition can be relieved by adding lactose or isopropyl-β-D-thiogalactopyranoside (IPTG).
   9801..10389   -  rep_origin     ori: high-copy-number ColE1/pMB1/pBR322/pUC origin of replication
  10560..11420   -  CDS            AmpR: β-lactamase; bla; confers resistance to ampicillin, carbenicillin, and related antibiotics
  11421..11525   -  promoter       AmpR promoter: bla
