[The description below was written by a language model from this plasmid's Addgene catalogue record and pLannotate feature annotations shown in this document.]
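Description:
pLenti-EF1a-Backbone(NI) is a third-generation-style HIV-1 lentiviral transfer plasmid for mammalian expression, built on a pLenti backbone and carrying a synthetic TAL effector scaffold. In bacteria it is maintained through a high-copy ColE1/pUC-type origin with ampicillin resistance (AmpR), and an f1 origin is also present. Outside the viral unit, an SV40 promoter/EM7 promoter–BleoR cassette with an SV40 poly(A) signal could provide Zeocin-type selection in either mammalian cells or bacteria. Because this cassette lies outside the LTRs, it would not be packaged into virus.

The viral genome is transcribed from a CMV enhancer/promoter fused to a truncated 5' LTR, an arrangement that typically makes genomic RNA production Tat-independent. It is followed by the Ψ packaging signal with a gag fragment, the RRE for Rev-dependent nuclear export, and the cPPT/CTS, which aids nuclear import. The internal expression cassette uses the EF-1α core promoter with intron A sequences. Between the promoter and an annotated EGFP coding sequence lies an unannotated region of roughly 1.6 kb. This presumably corresponds to the TAL-Backbone(NI) insert, catalogued at 2,349 bp and cloned between BsiWI and EcoRI, although the feature table does not resolve its internal parts or show how EGFP is linked to it. A WPRE follows to enhance transcript stability and expression, then the 3' truncated LTR and a bGH poly(A) signal.

The associated publication concerns construction of sequence-specific TAL effectors for modulating mammalian transcription. This suggests the plasmid is a recipient backbone into which custom repeat arrays are assembled. "NI" likely denotes the repeat-variable diresidue of the pre-installed final repeat, though the record does not state this explicitly.
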