Addgene plasmid #27962: pLenti-EF1a-Backbone(NI)
Depositing lab: Feng Zhang. Depositing organization: Broad Institute. Publication: Efficient construction of sequence-specific TAL effectors for modulating mammalian transcription. Zhang F, Cong L, Lodato S, Kosuri S, Church GM, Arlotta P. Nat Biotechnol. 2011 Feb;29(2):149-53. doi: 10.1038/nbt.1775 PubMed 21248753.
Backbone
  Vector backbone: pLenti
  Backbone size w/o insert (bp): 9204
  Vector type: Mammalian Expression, Lentiviral
Growth in bacteria
  Bacterial resistance: Ampicillin, 100 μg/mL
  Growth temperature: 37°C
  Growth strain: Stbl3
  Copy number: High Copy
Gene/Insert
  Gene/Insert name: TAL-Backbone(NI) (alt name: Backbone(NI))
  Species: Synthetic
  Insert size (bp): 2349
  Cloning method: Restriction Enzyme; 5′ cloning site BsiWI (not destroyed); 3′ cloning site EcoRI (not destroyed)
  Sequencing primers: 5′ TTTTGAGTTTGGATCTTGGT
Terms and licenses: Academic/Nonprofit Terms; Industry Terms: Not Available to Industry
How to cite: pLenti-EF1a-Backbone(NI) was a gift from Feng Zhang (Addgene plasmid # 27962 ; http://n2t.net/addgene:27962 ; RRID:Addgene_27962)
