>Addgene plasmid #27962 | pLenti-EF1a-Backbone(NI) | addgene partial sequence | sequence record 34254 | 27962 with EGFP-N
GCTCCTCGCCCTTGCTCACTGGGCCAGGATTCTCCTCGACGTCACCGCATGTTAGCAGACTTCCTCTGCC
CTCTCCACTGCCTCTAGAGTTAATCAGCATGTCCAGGTCGAAATCATCAAGGGCGTCACTGCCGAGCATG
TCGAGGTCAAAGTCATCAAGGGCATCCGAACCAAGCATGTCAAGGTCAAAATCATCGAGGGCGTCACTTC
CCAGCATATCCAGATCAAAATCGTCCAATGCGTCAGCCCGTCCGGAACCGCTGGCCTCCACCTTTCTCTT
CTTCTTGGGGCTAGCTGACGCGCGAGTTTGGTCCCCTTCATGCATGGGCGAGGGCGCGTCCAAATCCCTC
TCCAGCGAGTCTGCGAACGCATGAAGGCTCGCCTGGTCAGGTGTCTGAGTTGACGTAGGTGAAGGCTTCG
CGCGTTTCATACCGCTCGCTTGGAGAATCCTGTCCCACCGCTGGGAGGCGGGAGGCAGTGTGCCCGAGCG
GGCCTCGAGTTCTGTGACACCGACTCTACGAAAGAGCTGCAGCAGTCCGTGTCTCGACATACCAAATTGA
GTCATGGCGTCATCGAACGCTTGTGCGGGGTGGGAGTGACACTGGAAGAATCCGAGCACGCGGACCACTT
GCGCGTGATCTGCCACTCGATGTGATGTCCTCTCGGGAATCCTTCTGTTGGTCCGCTTAATCAATGCAGG
CGCGTGCGGGAGCCCCTTCTTCACCGCATCCAAGGCGGGTCGTCCGCCGAGGCAGGCCAGCGCTACAAGA
TGATCATTAGTGAGTGCGGCCAGCGCGGGGTCCGGCCTCGAAAGCTGGGCCACGATTGACTCCAGTGCGG
GTCTGCCCCCGATATTGGATGCAATAGCCACTACCTGCTC
