>Addgene plasmid #27962 | pLenti-EF1a-Backbone(NI) | addgene partial sequence | sequence record 34255 | 27962 with pLenti-F (TTTTGAGTTTGGATCTTGGT)
TTAAGTTTTTTTCTTCCATTTCAGGTGTCGTGACGTACGGCCACCATGTCGCGGACCCGGCTCCCTTCCC
CACCCGCACCCAGCCCAGCGTTTTCGGCCGACTCGTTCTCAGACCTGCTTAGGCAGTTCGACCCCTCACT
GTTTAACACATCGTTGTTCGACTCCCTTCCTCCGTTTGGGGCGCACCATACGGAGGCGGCCACCGGGGAG
TGGGATGAGGTGCAGTCGGGATTGAGAGCTGCGGATGCACCACCCCCAACCATGCGGGTGGCCGTCACCG
CTGCCCGACCGCCGAGGGCGAAGCCCGCACCAAGGCGGAGGGCAGCGCAACCGTCCGACGCAAGCCCCGC
AGCGCAAGTAGATTTGAGAACTTTGGGATATTCACAGCAGCAGCAGGAAAAGATCAAGCCCAAAGTGAGG
TCGACAGTCGCGCAGCATCACGAAGCGCTGGTGGGTCATGGGTTTACACATGCCCACATCGTAGCCTTGT
CGCAGCACCCTGCAGCCCTTGGCACGGTCGCCGTCAAGTACCAGGACATGATTGCGGCGTTGCCGGAAGC
CACACATGAGGCGATCGTCGGTGTGGGGAAACAGTGGAGCGGAGCCCGAGCGCTTGAGGCCCTGTTGACG
GTCGCGGGAGAGCTGAGAGGGCCTCCCCTTCAGCTGGACACGGGCCAGTTGCTGAAGATCGCGAAGCGGG
GAGGAGTCACGGCGGTCGAGGCGGTGCACGCGTGGCGCAATGCGCTCACGGGAGCACCCCTCAACCTGAC
CGAGACGGTACATGAAACGCATGGCACGGCGTCTCAACTCACGCCTGAGCAGGTAGTGGCTATTGCATCC
AATATC
